>Addgene plasmid #191490 | AAV-CAG-K-red-SPOTIT | addgene full sequence | sequence record 377865 | Addgene NGS Result
GGCCTCTTCGCTATTACGCCAGCTGCGCGCTCGCTCGCTCACTGAGGCCGCCCGGGCAAAGCCCGGGCGT
CGGGCGACCTTTGGTCGCCCGGCCTCAGTGAGCGAGCGAGCGCGCAGAGAGGGAGTGGCCAACTCCATCA
CTAGGGGTTCCTTGTAGTTAATGATTAACCCGCCATGCTACTTATCTACGTAGCCATGCTCTAGGAAGAG
TACCATTGACGTCAATAATGACGTATGTTCCCATAGTAACGCCAATAGGGACTTTCCATTGACGTCAATG
GGTGGAGTATTTACGGTAAACTGCCCACTTGGCAGTACATCAAGTGTATCATATGCCAAGTACGCCCCCT
ATTGACGTCAATGACGGTAAATGGCCCGCCTGGCATTATGCCCAGTACATGACCTTATGGGACTTTCCTA
CTTGGCAGTACATCTACGTATTAGTCATCGCTATTACCATGGTCGAGGTGAGCCCCACGTTCTGCTTCAC
TCTCCCCATCTCCCCCCCCTCCCCACCCCCAATTTTGTATTTATTTATTTTTTAATTATTTTGTGCAGCG
ATGGGGGCGGGGGGGGGGGGGGGGCGCGCGCCAGGCGGGGCGGGGCGGGGCGAGGGGCGGGGCGGGGCGA
GGCGGAGAGGTGCGGCGGCAGCCAATCAGAGCGGCGCGCTCCGAAAGTTTCCTTTTATGGCGAGGCGGCG
GCGGCGGCGGCCCTATAAAAAGCGAAGCGCGCGGCGGGCGGGAGTCGCTGCGCGCTGCCTTCGCCCCGTG
CCCCGCTCCGCCGCCGCCTCGCGCCGCCCGCCCCGGCTCTGACTGACCGCGTTACTCCCACAGGTGAGCG
GGCGGGACGGCCCTTCTCCTCCGGGCTGTAATTAGCGCTTGGTTTAATGACGGCTTGTTTCTTTTCTGTG
GCTGCGTGAAAGCCTTGAGGGGCTCCGGGAGGGCCCTTTGTGCGGGGGGAGCGGCTCGGGGCTGTCCGCG
GGGGGACGGCTGCCTTCGGGGGGGACGGGGCAGGGCGGGGTTCGGCTTCTGGCGTGTGACCGGCGGCTCT
AGAGCCTCTGCTAACCATGTTCATGCCTTCTTCTTTTTCCTACAGCTCCTGGGCAACGTGCTGGTTATTG
TGCTGTCTCATCATTTTGGCAAAGAATTGGATCCCCACCATGAAGACGATCATCGCCCTGAGCTACATCT
TCTGCCTGGTGTTCGCCGACTACAAGGACGATGATGACGCCATGGACAGCCCCATTCAAATCTTCCGGGG
CGAGCCCGGACCAACCTGCGCTCCAAGCGCTTGCCTGCCACCGAATTCTAGTGCATGGTTCCCAGGGTGG
GCAGAGCCCGATAGCAATGGCTCAGCCGGGTCCGAGGATGCGCAGCTTGAACCCGCTCACATCTCACCCG
CTATCCCTGTCATTATTACGGCAGTCTACTCAGTTGTTTTCGTTGTGGGCCTGGTTGGAAATAGCCTCGT
GATGTTTGTGATTATCAGGTATACTAAAATGAAGACCGCCACGAATATCTACATCTTTAACCTGGCTCTG
GCTGACGCCTTGGTGACCACCACTATGCCATTTCAGTCCACCGTCTATCTTATGAACTCTTGGCCATTCG
GCGACGTTCTGTGCAAGATTGTCATTTCCATTGACTATTATAATATGTTTACATCAATCTTTACGCTTAC
AATGATGAGCGTGGACCGATACATTGCTGTTTGCCATCCGGTGAAAGCACTGGATTTTCGCACCCCCTTG
AAGGCCAAGATTATCAATATCTGTATTTGGCTCCTGTCCTCATCCGTCGGAATTTCCGCCATTGTCTTGG
GTGGTACAAAGGTGAGGGAGGACGTGGACGTTATAGAGTGCAGCCTGCAGTTCCCTGACGATGACTACAG
CTGGTGGGACCTTTTTATGAAGATCTGTGTCTTCATTTTTGCTTTCGTCATCCCCGTGCTGATTATCATA
GTGTGCTATACACTGATGATATTGCGGCTGAAATCTGTGCGCCTGCTGAGCGGCAGCCGCGAAAAGGATC
GGAATCTGCGCCGAATCACACGCCTCGTGCTGGTTGTAGTCGCTGTCTTCGTGGTATGCTGGACCCCAAT
CCACATTTTCATCCTGGTGGAAGCTCTGGGATCCACCTCTCACTCCACTGCCGCACTTAGCTCATATTAC
TTCTGCATTGCCTTGGGCTACACTAATTCCTCACTGAATCCCATTCTGTACGCATTTCTTGACGAGAACT
TCAAACGGTGCTTTAGAGACTTTTGCTTCCCCCTCAAGATGCGCATGGAGCGGCAGTCAACCAGCCGAGT
CCGGAATACGGTCCAGGATCCCGCCTATCTGCGGGACATCGACGGCATGAACAAGCCTGTGCAGGGCGCG
CCCATGGTCGACTCATCACGTCGTAAGTGGATTAAGGCAGGTCACGCAGTCAGAGCTATAGGTCGGCTGA
GCTCACCCGTGGTTTCCGAGCGGATGTACCCCGAGGACGGCGTCCTGAAGAGCGAGATCAAGAAGGGGCT
GAGGCTGAAGGACGGCGGCCACTACGCCGCCGAGGTCAAGACCACCTACAAGGCCAAGAAGCCCGTGCAG
CTGCCCGGCGCCTACATCGTCGACATAAAGTTGGACATCGTGTCCCACAACGAGGACTACACCATCGTGG
AACAGTGCGAACGCGCCGAGGGCCGCCACCCCACCGGCGGCAGGGACGAGCTGTACAAGGGAGGTACAGG
AGGGAGTCTGGTGAGCAAGGGCGAGGAGGATAACATGGCCATCATCAAGGAGTTCATGCGCTTCAAGGTG
CACATGGAGGGCTCCGTGAACGGCCACGAGTTCGAGATCGAGGGCGAGGGCGAGGGCCGCCCCTACGAGG
CCTTTCAGACCGCTAAGCTGAAGGTGACCAAGGGTGGCCCCCTGCCCTTCGCCTGGGACATCCTGTCCCC
TCAGTTCACATACGGCTCCAAGGCCTACATTAAGCACCCAGCCGACATCCCCGACTACTTTAAGCTGTCC
TTCCCCGAGGGCTTCAGGTGGGAGCGCGTGATGAACTTCGAGGACGGCGGCATTATTCACGTTAACCAGG
ACTCCTCCCTGCAGGACGGCGTATTCATCTACAAGGTGAAGCTGCGCGGCACCAACTTCCCCCCCGACGG
CCCCGTAATGCAGAAGAAGACCATGGGCTGGGAGGCTACGCGTGACCAACTGACTGAAGAGCAGATCGCA
GAATTTAAAGAGGCTTTCTCCCTATTTGACAAGGACGGGGATGGGACGATAACAACCAAGGAGCTGGGGA
CGGTGTTGCGGTCTCTGGGGCAGAACCCCACAGAAGCAGAGCTGCAGGACATGATCAATGAAGTAGATGC
CGACGGTGACGGCACATTCGACTTCCCTGAGTTCCTGACGATGATGGCAAGAAGAATGAATGACACAGAC
AGTGAAGTGGAAATTAGAGAAGCGTTCCGCGTGTTTGATAATGACGGCAATGGCTACATCGGCGCAGCAG
AGCTTCGCCACGTGATGACAGACCTTGGAGAGAAGTTAACAGATGAGGAGGTTGATGAAATGATCAGGGT
AGCAGACATCGATGGGGATGGTCAGGTAAACTACGAAGAGTTTGTACAAATGATGACAGCGAAGGATATC
ATGGCTCAAGTCCAACTTGTAGAGTCTGGAGGAGGTCTCGTGCGGCCCGGCGGTAGCCTGCGACTCTCCT
GTGTTGATTCAGAGAGGACGAGCTACCCTATGGGGTGGTTTAGACGGGCACCCGGAAAGGAGCGCGAATT
CGTTGCAAGTATCACGTGGAGTGGCATTGACCCGACTTATGCTGATAGCGTTGCCGACCGGTTTACTACG
TCCAGAGACGTTGCGAATAACACGCTGTACCTCCAGATGAACTCTCTCAAGCACGAAGATACAGCGGTCT
ATTACTGTGCTGCAAGAGCACCCGTCGGTCAATCTTCCTCTCCTTATGATTATGACTATTGGGGACAGGG
GACTCAGGTAACTGTGTCCAGTTAGAAGCTTATCGATAATCAACCTCTGGATTACAAAATTTGTGAAAGA
TTGACTGGTATTCTTAACTATGTTGCTCCTTTTACGCTATGTGGATACGCTGCTTTAATGCCTTTGTATC
ATGCTATTGCTTCCCGTATGGCTTTCATTTTCTCCTCCTTGTATAAATCCTGGTTGCTGTCTCTTTATGA
GGAGTTGTGGCCCGTTGTCAGGCAACGTGGCGTGGTGTGCACTGTGTTTGCTGACGCAACCCCCACTGGT
TGGGGCATTGCCACCACCTGTCAGCTCCTTTCCGGGACTTTCGCTTTCCCCCTCCCTATTGCCACGGCGG
AACTCATCGCCGCCTGCCTTGCCCGCTGCTGGACAGGGGCTCGGCTGTTGGGCACTGACAATTCCGTGGT
GTTGTCGGGGAAATCATCGTCCTTTCCTTGGCTGCTCGCCTGTGTTGCCACCTGGATTCTGCGCGGGACG
TCCTTCTGCTACGTCCCTTCGGCCCTCAATCCAGCGGACCTTCCTTCCCGCGGCCTGCTGCCGGCTCTGC
GGCCTCTTCCGCGTCTTCGCCTTCGCCCTCAGACGAGTCGGATCTCCCTTTGGGCCGCCTCCCCGCATCG
ATACCGTCGACCCGGGCGGCCGCTTCGAGCAGACATGATAAGATACATTGATGAGTTTGGACAAACCACA
ACTAGAATGCAGTGAAAAAAATGCTTTATTTGTGAAATTTGTGATGCTATTGCTTTATTTGTAACCATTA
TAAGCTGCAATAAACAAGTTAACAACAACAATTGCATTCATTTTATGTTTCAGGTTCAGGGGGAGATGTG
GGAGGTTTTTTAAAGCAAGTAAAACCTCTACAAATGTGGTAAAATCGATAAGGATCTTCCTAGAGCATGG
CTACGTAGATAAGTAGCATGGCGGGTTAATCATTAACTACAAGGAACCCCTAGTGATGGAGTTGGCCACT
CCCTCTCTGCGCGCTCGCTCGCTCACTGAGGCCGGGCGACCAAAGGTCGCCCGACGCCCGGGCTTTGCCC
GGGCGGCCTCAGTGAGCGAGCGAGCGCGCAGCTGCATTAATGAATCGGCCAACGCGCGGGGAGAGGCGGT
TTGCGTATTGGGCGCTCTTCCGCTTCCTCGCTCACTGACTCGCTGCGCTCGGTCGTTCGGCTGCGGCGAG
CGGTATCAGCTCACTCAAAGGCGGTAATACGGTTATCCACAGAATCAGGGGATAACGCAGGAAAGAACAT
GTGAGCAAAAGGCCAGCAAAAGGCCAGGAACCGTAAAAAGGCCGCGTTGCTGGCGTTTTTCCATAGGCTC
CGCCCCCCTGACGAGCATCACAAAAATCGACGCTCAAGTCAGAGGTGGCGAAACCCGACAGGACTATAAA
GATACCAGGCGTTTCCCCCTGGAAGCTCCCTCGTGCGCTCTCCTGTTCCGACCCTGCCGCTTACCGGATA
CCTGTCCGCCTTTCTCCCTTCGGGAAGCGTGGCGCTTTCTCATAGCTCACGCTGTAGGTATCTCAGTTCG
GTGTAGGTCGTTCGCTCCAAGCTGGGCTGTGTGCACGAACCCCCCGTTCAGCCCGACCGCTGCGCCTTAT
CCGGTAACTATCGTCTTGAGTCCAACCCGGTAAGACACGACTTATCGCCACTGGCAGCAGCCACTGGTAA
CAGGATTAGCAGAGCGAGGTATGTAGGCGGTGCTACAGAGTTCTTGAAGTGGTGGCCTAACTACGGCTAC
ACTAGAAGAACAGTATTTGGTATCTGCGCTCTGCTGAAGCCAGTTACCTTCGGAAAAAGAGTTGGTAGCT
CTTGATCCGGCAAACAAACCACCGCTGGTAGCGGTGGTTTTTTTGTTTGCAAGCAGCAGATTACGCGCAG
AAAAAAAGGATCTCAAGAAGATCCTTTGATCTTTTCTACGGGGTCTGACGCTCAGTGGAACGAAAACTCA
CGTTAAGGGATTTTGGTCATGAGATTATCAAAAAGGATCTTCACCTAGATCCTTTTAAATTAAAAATGAA
GTTTTAAATCAATCTAAAGTATATATGAGTAAACTTGGTCTGACAGTTACCAATGCTTAATCAGTGAGGC
ACCTATCTCAGCGATCTGTCTATTTCGTTCATCCATAGTTGCCTGACTCCCCGTCGTGTAGATAACTACG
ATACGGGAGGGCTTACCATCTGGCCCCAGTGCTGCAATGATACCGCGAGACCCACGCTCACCGGCTCCAG
ATTTATCAGCAATAAACCAGCCAGCCGGAAGGGCCGAGCGCAGAAGTGGTCCTGCAACTTTATCCGCCTC
CATCCAGTCTATTAATTGTTGCCGGGAAGCTAGAGTAAGTAGTTCGCCAGTTAATAGTTTGCGCAACGTT
GTTGCCATTGCTACAGGCATCGTGGTGTCACGCTCGTCGTTTGGTATGGCTTCATTCAGCTCCGGTTCCC
AACGATCAAGGCGAGTTACATGATCCCCCATGTTGTGCAAAAAAGCGGTTAGCTCCTTCGGTCCTCCGAT
CGTTGTCAGAAGTAAGTTGGCCGCAGTGTTATCACTCATGGTTATGGCAGCACTGCATAATTCTCTTACT
GTCATGCCATCCGTAAGATGCTTTTCTGTGACTGGTGAGTACTCAACCAAGTCATTCTGAGAATAGTGTA
TGCGGCGACCGAGTTGCTCTTGCCCGGCGTCAATACGGGATAATACCGCGCCACATAGCAGAACTTTAAA
AGTGCTCATCATTGGAAAACGTTCTTCGGGGCGAAAACTCTCAAGGATCTTACCGCTGTTGAGATCCAGT
TCGATGTAACCCACTCGTGCACCCAACTGATCTTCAGCATCTTTTACTTTCACCAGCGTTTCTGGGTGAG
CAAAAACAGGAAGGCAAAATGCCGCAAAAAAGGGAATAAGGGCGACACGGAAATGTTGAATACTCATACT
CTTCCTTTTTCAATATTATTGAAGCATTTATCAGGGTTATTGTCTCATGAGCGGATACATATTTGAATGT
ATTTAGAAAAATAAACAAATAGGGGTTCCGCGCACATTTCCCCGAAAAGTGCCACCTAAATTGTAAGCGT
TAATATTTTGTTAAAATTCGCGTTAAATTTTTGTTAAATCAGCTCATTTTTTAACCAATAGGCCGAAATC
GGCAAAATCCCTTATAAATCAAAAGAATAGACCGAGATAGGGT
[37 nt withheld, positions 7184-7220]
AAAGAACGTGGACTCCAACGTCAAAGG
[49 nt withheld, positions 7248-7296]
T
[91 nt withheld, positions 7298-7388]
G
[124 nt withheld, positions 7390-7513]
CCCATTCGCCATTCAGGCTGCGCAACTGTTGGGAAGGGCGATCGGTGCG
Features (pLannotate 1.2.2; 22 found; start..end, strand, type, name):
     20..152     -  repeat_region  AAV2 ITR (fragment): inverted terminal repeat of adeno-associated virus serotype 2 inverted
    213..461     +  enhancer       CMV enhancer (fragment): human cytomegalovirus immediate early enhancer
    463..740     +  promoter       chicken β-actin promoter: No description available
    741..876     +  intron         hybrid intron (fragment): hybrid between chicken β-actin (CBA) and minute virus of mice (MMV) introns (Gray et al., 2011)
    965..1095    +  intron         chimeric intron (fragment): chimera between introns from chicken β-actin and rabbit β-globin
   1093..1158    +  CDS            HBB (fragment): HBB_LEPEU - Experimental evidence at protein level: Swiss-Prot protein existence level 1. Involved in oxygen transport from the lung to the various peripheral tissues. From Lepus europaeus (European hare).
   1208..1228    +  CDS            3xFLAG (fragment): three tandem FLAG® epitope tags
   1232..2371    +  CDS            OPRK1: OPRK_HUMAN - Also known as OPRK. Experimental evidence at protein level: Swiss-Prot protein existence level 1. G-protein coupled opioid receptor that functions as receptor for endogenous alpha-neoendorphins and dynorphins, but has low affinity for beta-endorphins. Also functions as receptor for various synthetic opioids and for the psychoactive diterpene salvinorin A. Ligand binding causes a conformation change that triggers signaling via guanine nucleotide-binding proteins (G proteins) and modulates the activity of down-stream effectors, such as adenylate cyclase. Signaling leads to the inhib
   2399..2455    +  CDS            calmodulin-binding peptide: calmodulin-binding peptide from avian smooth muscle myosin light chain kinase
   2461..3187    +  CDS            HyPerRed (fragment): red fluorescent genetically encoded indicator for H2O2 ()
   3193..3634    +  CDS            calmodulin (fragment): calcium-binding protein
   3647..4012    +  CDS            HV02_CANLF: Experimental evidence at protein level: Swiss-Prot protein existence level 1. From Canis lupus familiaris (Dog) (Canis familiaris).
   4028..4616    +  misc_feature   WPRE: woodchuck hepatitis virus posttranscriptional regulatory element
   4659..4780    -  polyA_signal   SV40 poly(A) signal: SV40 polyadenylation signal
   4803..4871    -  CDS            large T antigen (fragment): large T antigen from SV40 (simian virus 40)
   4942..5075    +  repeat_region  AAV2 ITR: inverted terminal repeat of adeno-associated virus serotype 2 inverted
   5069..5125    -  CDS            lacI (fragment): lac repressor; lacI; The lac repressor binds to the lac operator to inhibit transcription in E. coli. This inhibition can be relieved by adding lactose or isopropyl-β-D-thiogalactopyranoside (IPTG).
   5308..5896    -  rep_origin     ori: high-copy-number ColE1/pMB1/pBR322/pUC origin of replication
   6067..6927    -  CDS            AmpR: β-lactamase; bla; confers resistance to ampicillin, carbenicillin, and related antibiotics
   6928..7032    -  promoter       AmpR promoter: bla
   7085..7513    -  rep_origin     f1 ori (sequence partly withheld): f1 bacteriophage origin of replication; arrow indicates direction of (+) strand synthesis
   7518..25      -  CDS            lacZα (fragment) (across the origin): LacZα fragment of β-galactosidase; lacZ fragment
