[The description below was written by a language model from this plasmid's Addgene catalogue record and pLannotate feature annotations shown in this document.]
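Description:
AAV-CAG-K-red-SPOTIT is an adeno-associated virus transfer plasmid built on a pAAV2 backbone. It carries a red fluorescent sensor for opioid activation of the human kappa opioid receptor. The 7.6 kb plasmid is maintained in E. coli through a high-copy ColE1/pUC-type origin and selected with ampicillin via the AmpR β-lactamase gene. An f1 phage origin and small lacZα and lacI remnants are also present in the backbone. Two AAV2 inverted terminal repeats flank the expression cassette, so that everything between them can be packaged into recombinant AAV particles when rep, cap and helper functions are supplied separately. The recombination-tolerant growth strain listed in the record fits the usual instability of ITRs.

Between the ITRs, expression is driven by the CAG promoter, annotated here as a CMV enhancer fragment, the chicken β-actin promoter and chimeric β-actin/β-globin intron sequences. The open reading frame begins with a short FLAG-type epitope, followed by the OPRK1 coding sequence. Downstream come a calmodulin-binding peptide, a red fluorescent protein segment and a calmodulin fragment. The automated annotation matches the fluorescent segment to HyPerRed, probably reflecting a shared circularly permuted red fluorescent protein scaffold similar to those in red calcium indicators. The final coding segment matches an immunoglobulin heavy-chain variable region, which suggests a single-domain antibody-like binder, although the record does not define its role. A WPRE and an SV40 polyadenylation signal follow to enhance transcript stability and processing. The record does not explain the sensing mechanism. The stated purpose is fluorescence-based detection of kappa opioid receptor agonists in cells or tissue transduced by AAV.
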