Addgene plasmid #191490: AAV-CAG-K-red-SPOTIT
Purpose: Red fluorescent-based opioid sensor for the kappa opioid receptor in AAV viral vector under a CAG promoter
Depositing lab: Wenjing Wang. Depositing organization: University of Michigan.
Backbone
  Vector backbone: pAAV2
  Vector type: AAV
Growth in bacteria
  Bacterial resistance: Ampicillin, 100 μg/mL
  Growth temperature: 37°C
  Growth strain: NEB Stable
  Copy number: High Copy
Gene/Insert
  Gene/Insert name: K-red-SPOTIT
  Species: H. sapiens (human)
  Promoter: CAG
  Cloning method: Restriction Enzyme; 5′ cloning site Unknown (unknown if destroyed); 3′ cloning site Unknown (unknown if destroyed)
Terms and licenses: Academic/Nonprofit Terms; Industry Terms: Not Available to Industry
How to cite: AAV-CAG-K-red-SPOTIT was a gift from Wenjing Wang (Addgene plasmid # 191490 ; http://n2t.net/addgene:191490 ; RRID:Addgene_191490)
